>Addgene plasmid #71619 | pJK583 | depositor full sequence | sequence record 131637 | pJK583 sequence 4176 bps
TGGCGAATGGG
[124 nt withheld, positions 12-135]
C
[91 nt withheld, positions 137-227]
A
[49 nt withheld, positions 229-277]
CCTTTGACGTTGGAGTCCACGTTCTTT
[37 nt withheld, positions 305-341]
ACCCTATCTCGGTCTATTCTTTTGATTTATAAGGGATTTTGCCGATTTCGGCCTATTGGTTAAAAAATGA
GCTGATTTAACAAAAATTTAACGCGAATTTTAACAAAATATTAACGTTTACAATTTCAGGTGGCACTTTT
CGGGGAAATGTGCGCGGAACCCCTATTTGTTTATTTTTCTAAATACATTCAAATATGTATCCGCTCATGA
GACAATAACCCTGATAAATGCTTCAATAATATTGAAAAAGGAAGAGTATGAGTATTCAACATTTCCGTGT
CGCCCTTATTCCCTTTTTTGCGGCATTTTGCCTTCCTGTTTTTGCTCACCCAGAAACGCTGGTGAAAGTA
AAAGATGCTGAAGATCAGTTGGGTGCACGAGTGGGTTACATCGAACTGGATCTCAACAGCGGTAAGATCC
TTGAGAGTTTTCGCCCCGAAGAACGTTTTCCAATGATGAGCACTTTTAAAGTTCTGCTATGTGGCGCGGT
ATTATCCCGTATTGACGCCGGGCAAGAGCAACTCGGTCGCCGCATACACTATTCTCAGAATGACTTGGTT
GAGTACTCACCAGTCACAGAAAAGCATCTTACGGATGGCATGACAGTAAGAGAATTATGCAGTGCTGCCA
TAACCATGAGTGATAACACTGCGGCCAACTTACTTCTGACAACGATCGGAGGACCGAAGGAGCTAACCGC
TTTTTTGCACAACATGGGGGATCATGTAACTCGCCTTGATCGTTGGGAACCGGAGCTGAATGAAGCCATA
CCAAACGACGAGCGTGACACCACGATGCCTGCAGCAATGGCAACAACGTTGCGCAAACTATTAACTGGCG
AACTACTTACTCTAGCTTCCCGGCAACAATTAATAGACTGGATGGAGGCGGATAAAGTTGCAGGACCACT
TCTGCGCTCGGCCCTTCCGGCTGGCTGGTTTATTGCTGATAAATCTGGAGCCGGTGAGCGTGGGTCTCGC
GGTATCATTGCAGCACTGGGGCCAGATGGTAAGCCCTCCCGTATCGTAGTTATCTACACGACGGGGAGTC
AGGCAACTATGGATGAACGAAATAGACAGATCGCTGAGATAGGTGCCTCACTGATTAAGCATTGGTAACT
GTCAGACCAAGTTTACTCATATATACTTTAGATTGATTTAAAACTTCATTTTTAATTTAAAAGGATCTAG
GTGAAGATCCTTTTTGATAATCTCATGACCAAAATCCCTTAACGTGAGTTTTCGTTCCACTGAGCGTCAG
ACCCCGTAGAAAAGATCAAAGGATCTTCTTGAGATCCTTTTTTTCTGCGCGTAATCTGCTGCTTGCAAAC
AAAAAAACCACCGCTACCAGCGGTGGTTTGTTTGCCGGATCAAGAGCTACCAACTCTTTTTCCGAAGGTA
ACTGGCTTCAGCAGAGCGCAGATACCAAATACTGTCCTTCTAGTGTAGCCGTAGTTAGGCCACCACTTCA
AGAACTCTGTAGCACCGCCTACATACCTCGCTCTGCTAATCCTGTTACCAGTGGCTGCTGCCAGTGGCGA
TAAGTCGTGTCTTACCGGGTTGGACTCAAGACGATAGTTACCGGATAAGGCGCAGCGGTCGGGCTGAACG
GGGGGTTCGTGCACACAGCCCAGCTTGGAGCGAACGACCTACACCGAACTGAGATACCTACAGCGTGAGC
TATGAGAAAGCGCCACGCTTCCCGAAGGGAGAAAGGCGGACAGGTATCCGGTAAGCGGCAGGGTCGGAAC
AGGAGAGCGCACGAGGGAGCTTCCAGGGGGAAACGCCTGGTATCTTTATAGTCCTGTCGGGTTTCGCCAC
CTCTGACTTGAGCGTCGATTTTTGTGATGCTCGTCAGGGGGGCGGAGCCTATGGAAAAACGCCAGCAACG
CGGCCTTTTTACGGTTCCTGGCCTTTTGCTGGCCTTTTGCTCACATGTTCTTTCCTGCGTTATCCCCTGA
TTCTGTGGATAACCGTATTACCGCCTTTGAGTGAGCTGATACCGCTCGCCGCAGCCGAACGACCGAGCGC
AGCGAGTCAGTGAGCGAGGAAGCGGAAGAGCGCCTGATGCGGTATTTTCTCCTTACGCATCTGTGCGGTA
TTTCACACCGCATATATGGTGCACTCTCAGTACAATCTGCTCTGATGCCGCATAGTTAAGCCAGTATACA
CTCCGCTATCGCTACGTGACTGGGTCATGGCTGCGCCCCGACACCCGCCAACACCCGCTGACGCGCCCTG
ACGGGCTTGTCTGCTCCCGGCATCCGCTTACAGACAAGCTGTGACCGTCTCCGGGAGCTGCATGTGTCAG
AGGTTTTCACCGTCATCACCGAAACGCGCGAGGCAGCTGCGGTAAAGCTCATCAGCGTGGTCGTGAAGCG
ATTCACAGATGTCTGCCTGTTCATCCGCGTCCAGCTCGTTGAGTTTCTCCAGAAGCGTTAATGTCTGGCT
TCTGATAAAGCGGGCCATGTTAAGGGCGGTTTTTTCCTGTTTGGTCACTGATGCCTCCGTGTAAGGGGGA
TTTCTGTTCATGGGGGTAATGATACCGATGAAACGAGAGAGGATGCTCACGATACGGGTTACTGATGATG
AACATGCCCGGTTACTGGAACGTTGTGAGGGTAAACAACTGGCGGTATGGATGCGGCGGGACCAGAGAAA
AATCACTCAGGGTCAATGCCAGCGCTTCGTTAATACAGATGTAGGTGTTCCACAGGGTAGCCAGCAGCAT
CCTGCGATGCAGATCCGGAACATAATGGTGCAGGGCGCTGACTTCCGCGTTTCCAGACTTTACGAAACAC
GGAAACCGAAGACCATTCATGTTGTTGCTCAGGTCGCAGACGTTTTGCAGCAGCAGTCGCTTCACGTTCG
CTCGCGTATCGGTGATTCATTCTGCTAACCAGTAAGGCAACCCCGCCAGCCTAGCCGGGTCCTCAACGAC
AGGAGCACGATCATGCGCACCCGTGGCCAGGACCCAACGCTGCCCGAGATCTCGATCCCGCGAAATTAAT
ACGACTCACTATAGGGAGACCACAACGGTTTCCCTCTAGAAATAATTTTGTTTAACTTTAAGAAGGAGAT
ATACATATGATGAGCGAAACCGCCCCCCTGCCCTCTGCTTCCAGTGCTTTAGAAGATAAAGCAGCCTCTG
CCCCCGTTGTGGGCATTATCATGGGCAGCCAGTCAGACTGGGAAACCATGCGCCATGCAGACGCATTGCT
GACAGAGCTGGAAATTCCGCATGAAACCCTCATTGTTTGCGCACATCGTACGCCAGACCGGTTGGCGGAT
TATGCGCGTACGGCAGCCGAACGCGGCCTGAATGTGATTATTGCTGGGGCCGGTGGAGCTGCACATCTGC
CGGGTATGTGTGCGGCATGGACACGCCTGCCCGTGCTGGGTGTTCCAGTAGAATCTCGCGCTCTTAAAGG
CATGGACAGCCTGCTTTCCATTGTGCAGATGCCCGGCGGCGTGCCTGTGGGCACTTTGGCTATTGGGGCA
TCCGGCGCCAAAAATGCCGCCTTGCTGGCCGCCTCCATTCTTGCACTGTATAACCCGGCCCTTGCCGCAC
GCCTTGAAACATGGCGCGCATTGCAGACGGCCTCTGTCCCCAACTCTCCCATTACCGAAGATAAATGAGA
ATTCGAGCTCCGTCGACAAGCTTGCGGCCGCACTCGAGCACCACCACCACCACCACTGAGATCCGGCTGC
TAACAAAGCCCGAAAGGAAGCTGAGTTGGCTGCTGCCACCGCTGAGCAATAACTAGCATAACCCCTTGGG
GCCTCTAAACGGGTCTTGAGGGGTTTTTTGCTGAAAGGAGGAACTATATCCGGAT
Features (pLannotate 1.2.2; 13 found; start..end, strand, type, name):
     12..467     +  rep_origin     f1 ori (sequence partly withheld): f1 bacteriophage origin of replication; arrow indicates direction of (+) strand synthesis
    494..598     +  promoter       AmpR promoter: bla
    599..1459    +  CDS            AmpR: β-lactamase; bla; confers resistance to ampicillin, carbenicillin, and related antibiotics
   1630..2218    +  rep_origin     ori: high-copy-number ColE1/pMB1/pBR322/pUC origin of replication
   2404..2546    -  misc_feature   bom: basis of mobility region from pBR322
   2648..2839    -  CDS            rop: Rop protein, which maintains plasmids at low copy number; rop
   2856..3236    +  CDS            YPB1_ECOLX: Protein predicted: Swiss-Prot protein existence level 4. From Escherichia coli.
   3348..3366    +  promoter       T7 promoter: promoter for bacteriophage T7 RNA polymerase
   3398..3420    +  RBS            RBS: efficient ribosome binding site from bacteriophage T7 gene 10 (Olins and Rangwala, 1989)
   3500..3961    +  CDS            purE (fragment): PURE_ECOLI - Experimental evidence at protein level: Swiss-Prot protein existence level 1. Catalyzes the conversion of N5-carboxyaminoimidazole ribonucleotide (N5-CAIR) to 4-carboxy-5-aminoimidazole ribonucleotide (CAIR). From Escherichia coli (strain K12).
   4020..4037    +  CDS            9xHis (fragment): 9xHis affinity tag
   4047..4096    +  CDS            SET1 (fragment): solubility-enhancement tag derived from T7 phage gene 10B
   4104..4151    +  terminator     T7 terminator: transcription terminator for bacteriophage T7 RNA polymerase
