[The description below was written by a language model from this plasmid's Addgene catalogue record and pLannotate feature annotations shown in this document.]
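Description:
pJK583 is a bacterial expression plasmid built on the pET23a backbone (4,176 bp in total) that produces the Ser57-to-Cys mutant of N5-carboxyaminoimidazole ribonucleotide mutase (PurE) from Acetobacter aceti 1023, referred to as AaPurE1-S57C. The plasmid carries a ColE1/pMB1-type origin and is catalogued as high copy, although the annotation also detects a rop coding sequence and the pBR322 bom region, as is usual for pET-series backbones. Selection is by ampicillin through the bla gene under its own promoter. An f1 phage origin is also present, which in principle allows single-stranded DNA production.

The purE open reading frame was inserted between the NdeI and EcoRI sites, both retained. This places it downstream of the T7 promoter and the strong phage T7 gene 10 ribosome binding site, with the T7 terminator following the cassette. Expression therefore depends on a host that supplies T7 RNA polymerase. The record lists DH5alpha only as the propagation strain and does not name an expression strain. The automated annotation labels the insert as a fragment of E. coli PurE, which reflects homology matching; the catalogue identifies the gene as the A. aceti orthologue, with the S57C substitution and an additional N-terminal methionine. A vector-derived His-tag sequence lies downstream of the insert, but the record lists no tag and does not say whether this sequence is translated as part of the protein.

PurE catalyses the conversion of N5-CAIR to CAIR in de novo purine biosynthesis. The stated purpose of the plasmid is production of this point mutant; the record does not specify any further application.
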