Addgene plasmid #71619: pJK583
Purpose: Produces Acetobacter aceti 1023 N5-carboxyaminoimidazole ribonucleotide mutase, Ser57>Cys mutant (AaPurE1-S57C)
Depositing lab: T. J. Kappock. Depositing organization: Purdue University.
Backbone
  Vector backbone: pET23a
  Backbone size w/o insert (bp): 3666
  Total vector size (bp): 4176
  Vector type: Bacterial Expression
Growth in bacteria
  Bacterial resistance: Ampicillin, 100 μg/mL
  Growth temperature: 37°C
  Growth strain: DH5alpha
  Copy number: High Copy
Gene/Insert
  Gene/Insert name: N5-carboxyaminoimidazole ribonucleotide mutase (alt names: purE; AZ09_02690)
  Species: Acetobacter aceti 1023
  Mutation: changes serine-57 to cysteine, additional N-terminal methionine
  GenBank ID: AAZ04483.1 KDE21029.1
  Promoter: T7
  Cloning method: Restriction Enzyme; 5′ cloning site NdeI (not destroyed); 3′ cloning site EcoRI (not destroyed)
  Sequencing primers: 5′ T7 promoter; 3′ T7 terminator
Terms and licenses: Academic/Nonprofit Terms; Industry Terms: Not Available to Industry
How to cite: pJK583 was a gift from T. J. Kappock (Addgene plasmid # 71619 ; http://n2t.net/addgene:71619 ; RRID:Addgene_71619)
