>Addgene plasmid #71619 | pJK583 | addgene partial sequence | sequence record 134215 | T7 5'-TAATACGACTCACTATAGGG-3'
AATAATTTTGTTTAACTTTAAGAAGGAGATATACATATGATGAGCGAAACCGCCCCCCTGCCCTCTGCTT
CCAGTGCTTTAGAAGATAAAGCAGCCTCTGCCCCCGTTGTGGGCATTATCATGGGCAGCCAGTCAGACTG
GGAAACCATGCGCCATGCAGACGCATTGCTGACAGAGCTGGAAATTCCGCATGAAACCCTCATTGTTTGC
GCACATCGTACGCCAGACCGGTTGGCGGATTATGCGCGTACGGCAGCCGAACGCGGCCTGAATGTGATTA
TTGCTGGGGCCGGTGGAGCTGCACATCTGCCGGGTATGTGTGCGGCATGGACACGCCTGCCCGTGCTGGG
TGTTCCAGTAGAATCTCGCGCTCTTAAAGGCATGGACAGCCTGCTTTCCATTGTGCAGATGCCCGGCGGC
GTGCCTGTGGGCACTTTGGCTATTGGGGCATCCGGCGCCAAAAATGCCGCCTTGCTGGCCGCCTCCATTC
TTGCACTGTATAACCCGGCCCTTGCCGCACGCCTTGAAACATGGCGCGCATTGCAGACGGCCTCTGTCCC
CAACTCTCCCATTACCGAAGATAAATGAGAATTCGAGCTCCGTCGACAAGCTTGCGGCCGCACTCGAGCA
CCACCACCACCACCACTGAGATCCGGCTGCTAACAAAGCCCGAAAGGAAGCTGAGTTGGCTGCTGCCACC
GCTGAGCAATAACTAGCATAACCCCTTGGGGCCTCTAAACGGGTCTTGAGGGGTTTTTTGCTGAAAGGAG
GAACTATATCCGGATTGGCGAATGGG
[95 nt withheld, positions 797-891]
