>Addgene plasmid #71619 | pJK583 | addgene partial sequence | sequence record 134216 | T7term 5'-GCTAGTTATTGCTCAGCGG-3'
TTTCGGGCTTTGTTAGCAGCCGGATCTCAGTGGTGGTGGTGGTGGTGCTCGAGTGCGGCCGCAAGCTTGT
CGACGGAGCTCGAATTCTCATTTATCTTCGGTAATGGGAGAGTTGGGGACAGAGGCCGTCTGCAATGCGC
GCCATGTTTCAAGGCGTGCGGCAAGGGCCGGGTTATACAGTGCAAGAATGGAGGCGGCCAGCAAGGCGGC
ATTTTTGGCGCCGGATGCCCCAATAGCCAAAGTGCCCACAGGCACGCCGCCGGGCATCTGCACAATGGAA
AGCAGGCTGTCCATGCCTTTAAGAGCGCGAGATTCTACTGGAACACCCAGCACGGGCAGGCGTGTCCATG
CCGCACACATACCCGGCAGATGTGCAGCTCCACCGGCCCCAGCAATAATCACATTCAGGCCGCGTTCGGC
TGCCGTACGCGCATAATCCGCCAACCGGTCTGGCGTACGATGTGCGCAAACAATGAGGGTTTCATGCGGA
ATTTCCAGCTCTGTCAGCAATGCGTCTGCATGGCGCATGGTTTCCCAGTCTGACTGGCTGCCCATGATAA
TGCCCACAACGGGGGCAGAGGCTGCTTTATCTTCTAAAGCACTGGAAGCAGAGGGCAGGGGGGCGGTTTC
GCTCATCATATGTATATCTCCTTCTTAAAGTTAAACAAAATTATTTCTAGAGGGAAACCGTTGTGGTCTC
CCTATAGTGAGTCGTATTAATTTCGCGGGATCGAGATCTCGGGCAGCGTTGGGTCCTGGCCACGGGTGCG
CATGATCGTGCTCCTGTCGTTGAGGACCCGGCTAGGCTGGCGGGGTTGCCTTACTGGTTAGCAGAATGAA
TCACCGATACGCGAGCGAACGTGAAGCGACTGCTGCTGCAAAACGTCTGCGACCTGAGCAACAACATGAA
TGGTCTTCGGTTTCCGTGTTTCGTAAAGTCTGGAAACGCGGAAGTCAGCGCCCTGCAC
